Addgene plasmid #21645: pIS1 Cyclin D2 long UTR
Depositing lab: David Bartel. Depositing organization: Whitehead Institute for Biomedical Research. Publication: Widespread shortening of 3'UTRs by alternative cleavage and polyadenylation activates oncogenes in cancer cells. Mayr C, Bartel DP. Cell. 2009 Aug 21. 138(4):673-84. 10.1016/j.cell.2009.06.016 PubMed 19703394.
Backbone
  Vector backbone: pIS1
  Backbone manufacturer: Available from Addgene (#12179)
  Backbone size w/o insert (bp): 4085
  Vector type: Mammalian Expression, Luciferase
Growth in bacteria
  Bacterial resistance: Ampicillin, 100 μg/mL
  Growth temperature: 37°C
  Growth strain: DH5alpha
  Copy number: High Copy
Gene/Insert
  Gene/Insert name: Cyclin D2 long UTR (alt names: CM6; Cyclin D2)
  Species: H. sapiens (human)
  Insert size (bp): 5300
  Entrez Gene: CCND2 (a.k.a. KIAK0002, MPPH3)
  Tag / fusion protein: Luciferase (N terminal on backbone)
  Cloning method: Restriction Enzyme; 5′ cloning site Xba I (not destroyed); 3′ cloning site Not I (not destroyed)
  Sequencing primers: 5′ n/a; 3′ EBV Reverse
Terms and licenses: Academic/Nonprofit Terms; Industry Terms: Not Available to Industry
Depositor comments: Long means that all functional alternative polyadenylation signals have been deleted.
How to cite: pIS1 Cyclin D2 long UTR was a gift from David Bartel (Addgene plasmid # 21645 ; http://n2t.net/addgene:21645 ; RRID:Addgene_21645)
