[The description below was written by a language model from this plasmid's Addgene catalogue record and pLannotate feature annotations shown in this document.]
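Description:
pIS1 Cyclin D2 long UTR is a mammalian Renilla luciferase reporter plasmid built on the pIS1 backbone, designed to test how the 3′ untranslated region of human cyclin D2 (CCND2) affects expression of an upstream reporter. It is maintained in E. coli as a high-copy plasmid through a ColE1/pUC-type origin and is selected with ampicillin via the β-lactamase gene and its own promoter.

The reporter unit begins with the herpes simplex virus thymidine kinase promoter, a relatively modest constitutive promoter in mammalian cells. This is followed by a chimeric β-globin/immunoglobulin intron, which promotes efficient processing of the transcript, and a T7 promoter that would permit in vitro transcription. Next comes the Renilla luciferase coding sequence. The roughly 5.3 kb CCND2 3′UTR fragment was cloned between XbaI and NotI sites immediately downstream of the luciferase stop, so it becomes the reporter mRNA's 3′UTR rather than a protein fusion, although the catalogue lists luciferase as an N-terminal tag. An SV40 polyadenylation signal is annotated beyond the insert. The short "ADH1 promoter" hit within the UTR region and the small large T antigen fragment near the SV40 element are most likely incidental annotation matches rather than functional parts.

According to the depositor, "long" means that all functional alternative polyadenylation signals in the UTR have been deleted, which forces production of the full-length UTR isoform. The associated study concerns 3′UTR shortening by alternative cleavage and polyadenylation in cancer cells. The construct therefore presumably serves to measure the output of the long isoform, most likely for comparison with shorter UTR versions, though the record does not describe those comparison constructs.
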