Features (pLannotate 1.2.2; 10 found; start..end, strand, type, name):
      8..759     +  promoter       HSV TK promoter: herpes simplex virus thymidine kinase promoter
    829..961     +  intron         chimeric intron: chimera between introns from human β-globin and immunoglobulin heavy chain genes
   1006..1024    +  promoter       T7 promoter: promoter for bacteriophage T7 RNA polymerase
   1034..1969    +  CDS            Rluc: luciferase from the anthozoan coelenterate Renilla reniformis (sea pansy)
   6986..7002    +  promoter       ADH1 promoter (fragment): S. cerevisiae ADH1; promoter for alcohol dehydrogenase 1
   7381..7502    -  polyA_signal   SV40 poly(A) signal: SV40 polyadenylation signal
   7525..7593    -  CDS            large T antigen (fragment): large T antigen from SV40 (simian virus 40)
   7635..7739    +  promoter       AmpR promoter: bla
   7740..8600    +  CDS            AmpR: β-lactamase; bla; confers resistance to ampicillin, carbenicillin, and related antibiotics
   8771..9359    +  rep_origin     ori: high-copy-number ColE1/pMB1/pBR322/pUC origin of replication
>Addgene plasmid #21645 | pIS1 Cyclin D2 long UTR | depositor full sequence | sequence record 9939 | Author sequence
AGATCTAAATGAGTCTTCGGACCTCGCGGGGGCCGCTTAAGCGGTGGTTAGGGTTTGTCTGACGCGGGGG
GAGGGGGAAGGAACGAAACACTCTCATTCGGAGGCGGCTCGGGGTTTGGTCTTGGTGGCCACGGGCACGC
AGAAGAGCGCCGCGATCCTCTTAAGCACCCCCCCGCCCTCCGTGGAGGCGGGGGTTTGGTCGGCGGGTGG
TAACTGGCGGGCCGCTGACTCGGGCGGGTCGCGCGCCCCAGAGTGTGACCTTTTCGGTCTGCTCGCAGAC
CCCCGGGCGGCGCCGCCGCGGCGGCGACGGGCTCGCTGGGTCCTAGGCTCCATGGGGACCGTATACGTGG
ACAGGCTCTGGAGCATCCGCACGACTGCGGTGATATTACCGGAGACCTTCTGCGGGACGAGCCGGGTCAC
GCGGCTGACGCGGAGCGTCCGTTGGGCGACAAACACCAGGACGGGGCACAGGTACACTATCTTGTCACCC
GGAGGCGCGAGGGACTGCAGGAGCTTCAGGGAGTGGCGCAGCTGCTTCATCCCCGTGGCCCGTTGCTCGC
GTTTGCTGGCGGTGTCCCCGGAAGAAATATATTTGCATGTCTTTAGTTCTATGATGACACAAACCCCGCC
CAGCGTCTTGTCATTGGCGAATTCGAACACGCAGATGCAGTCGGGGCGGCGCGGTCCCAGGTCCACTTCG
CATATTAAGGTGACGCGTGTGGCCTCGAACACCGAGCGACCCTGCAGCGACCCGCTTAAAAGCTTGATTC
TTCTGACACAACAGTCTCGAACTTAAGCTGCAGAAGTTGGTCGTGAGGCACTGGGCAGGTAAGTATCAAG
GTTACAAGACAGGTTTAAGGAGACCAATAGAAACTGGGCTTGTCGAGACAGAGAAGACTCTTGCGTTTCT
GATAGGCACCTATTGGTCTTACTGACATCCACTTTGCCTTTCTCTCCACAGGTGTCCACTCCCAGTTCAA
TTACAGCTCTTAAGGCTAGAGTACTTAATACGACTCACTATAGGCTAGCCACCATGACTTCGAAAGTTTA
TGATCCAGAACAAAGGAAACGGATGATAACTGGTCCGCAGTGGTGGGCCAGATGTAAACAAATGAATGTT
CTTGATTCATTTATTAATTATTATGATTCAGAAAAACATGCAGAAAATGCTGTTATTTTTTTACATGGTA
ACGCGGCCTCTTCTTATTTATGGCGACATGTTGTGCCACATATTGAGCCAGTAGCGCGGTGTATTATACC
AGACCTTATTGGTATGGGCAAATCAGGCAAATCTGGTAATGGTTCTTATAGGTTACTTGATCATTACAAA
TATCTTACTGCATGGTTTGAACTTCTTAATTTACCAAAGAAGATCATTTTTGTCGGCCATGATTGGGGTG
CTTGTTTGGCATTTCATTATAGCTATGAGCATCAAGATAAGATCAAAGCAATAGTTCACGCTGAAAGTGT
AGTAGATGTGATTGAATCATGGGATGAATGGCCTGATATTGAAGAAGATATTGCGTTGATCAAATCTGAA
GAAGGAGAAAAAATGGTTTTGGAGAATAACTTCTTCGTGGAAACCATGTTGCCATCAAAAATCATGAGAA
AGTTAGAACCAGAAGAATTTGCAGCATATCTTGAACCATTCAAAGAGAAAGGTGAAGTTCGTCGTCCAAC
ATTATCATGGCCTCGTGAAATCCCGTTAGTAAAAGGTGGTAAACCTGACGTTGTACAAATTGTTAGGAAT
TATAATGCTTATCTACGTGCAAGTGATGATTTACCAAAAATGTTTATTGAATCGGACCCAGGATTCTTTT
CCAATGCTATTGTTGAAGGTGCCAAGAAGTTTCCTAATACTGAATTTGTCAAAGTAAAAGGTCTTCATTT
TTCGCAAGAAGATGCACCTGATGAAATGGGAAAATATATCAAATCGTTCGTTGAGCGAGTTCTCAAAAAT
GAACAATAATTCTAGGAGCTCTATACCGGTCTCGATATCACTACTAGTGTTCTAGAGGATGCCAGTTGGG
CCGAAAGAGAGAGACGCGTCCATAATCTGGTCTCTTCTTCTTTCTGGTTGTTTTTGTTCTTTGTGTTTTA
GGGTGAAACTTAAAAAAAAAATTCTGCCCCCACCTAGATCATATTTAAAGATCTTTTAGAAGTGAGAGAA
AAAGGTCCTACGAAAACGGACTCATAAAAAGCATTTGGTGCCTATTTGAAGTACAGCATAAGGGAATCCC
TTGTATATGCGAACAGTTATTGTTTGATTATGTAAAAGTAATAGTAAAATGCTTACAGGAAAACCTGCAG
AGTAGTTAGAGAATATGTATGCCTGCAATATGGGAACAAATTAGAGGAGACTTTTTTTTTTCATGTTATG
AGCTAGCACATACACCCCCTTGTAGTATAATTTCAAGGAACTGTGTACGCCATTTATGGCATGATTAGAT
TGCAAAGCAATGAACTCAAGAAGGAATTGAAATAAGGAGGGACATGATGGGGAAGGAGTACAAAACAATC
TCTCAACATGATTGAACCATTTGGGATGGAGAAGCACCTTTGCTCTCAGCCACCTGTTACTAAGTCAGGA
GTGTAGTTGGATCTCTACATTAATGTCCTCTTGCTGTCTACAGTAGCTGCTACCTAAAAAAAGATGTTTT
ATTTTGCCAGTTGGACACAGGTGATTGGCTCCTGGGTTTCATGTTCTGTGACATCCTGCTTCTTCTTCCA
AATGCAGTTCATTGCAGACACCACCATATTGCTATCTAATGGGGAAATGTAGCTATGGGCCATAACCAAA
ACTCACATGAAACGGAGGCAGATGGAGACCAAGGGTGGGATCCAGAATGGAGTCTTTTCTGTTATTGTAT
TTAAAAGGGTAATGTGGCCTTGGCATTTCTTCTTAGAAAAAAACTAATTTTTGGTGCTGATTGGCATGTC
TGGTTCACAGTTTAGCATTGTTATAAACCATTCCATTCGAAAAGCACTTTGAAAAATTGTTCCCGAGCGA
TAGATGGGATGGTTTATGCAAGTCATGCTGAATACTCCTCCCCTCTTCTCTTTTGCCCCCTCCCTTCCTG
CCCCCAGTCTGGGTTACTCTTCGCTTCTGGTATCTGGCGTTCTTTGGTACACAGTTCTGGTGTTCCTACC
AGGACTCAAGAGACACCCCTTCCTGCTGACATTCCCATCACAACATTCCTCAGACAAGCCTGTAAACTAA
AATCTGTTACCATTCTGATGGCACAGAAGGATCTTAATTCCCATCTCTATACTTCTCCTTTGGACATGGA
AAGAAAAGTTATTGCTGGTGCAAAGATAGATGGCTGAACATCAGGGTGTGGCATTTTGTTCCCTTTTCCG
TTTTTTTTTTTTTTATTGTTGTTGTTAATTTTATTGCAAAGTTGTATTCAGCGTACTTGAATTTTTCTTC
CTCTCCACTTCTTAGAGGCATTCAGTTAGCAAAGAGGTTGGAGCAACAACTTTTTTTTTTTTTTTTGCAC
AATTGTAATTGACAGGTAATGAAGCTATTTGTTAAAATATTTGCCTTTTTAAGTAAAAAAGAAAAATCAG
AACAGGGCTATTTGAAGAATTATTTTATACACAGATTCTGCCTTGTTTCATAGTATGAGGGTTGAAGACG
GAAAACAATCTAAGGGTCTCTCATTTTTTTAATTTTGTTTTGTTCAGTTTGGTTTTTTTTTTTTTTTGCG
CTGCTAAGAAGCTAAAGTCATCCATCCTTATTCACGTTGACAGTACCTAGCTGTAATGTTTCACAGAGTG
TGCTGCTATTTTATAAACATTTTTATAATATATTATTTTACTGCTTAAATTCCAAGTCCTGAAGTAGATG
GTTGAGATATGAGTTCTTCGTACTGGAAAAGCCCTTCCGTAGTTTGTTTTCTTCTGGTAGCATATTCATG
GTTGTTTTTTTTTTTCTTTTTTGGTTTTTTGGTTTTTTTTTTTTCCTCTGATCACATTCTTCAAAGACGG
AGTATTCTTTACCTCAGGTTTACTGGACAAAATCAATAACTACAAAAGGCAATGATTCACGCTTTTGTTT
TCATAATACCTCACAACCGTACAGTTTCTGCTTGGGAGCCCATTCGCATGAGGAATACAGAAGCAGTGTG
AGCAGGGCTGACTCCCTCTCAGGTGGAAGGCAGGGCGGTCTCACTCCCAGGGACCTTTTTGGTCATGGAG
GCCATCGGGCTCCCAGTTAGACCCTGGTATCCTCATCATGATGGAAAAAATACATTGAACCAAGGGATCC
TCCCTCCCCTTCAAGGCAGACGTTCAGTACAAACATTTATGCGGTAGGCTCAGATGTCGTAATTTGCACT
TAGGTACCAGGTGTCAGGAAACAGACTAAAAAGAATTCCACCAGGCTGTTTGGAGATCCTCATCTTGGAG
CTTTTTCAAAAGCGGGGCTTCATCTGCAAAGGGCCCTTTCATCTTGAAGTTTTTCCCCTCCGTCTTTCCC
CTCCCCTGGCATGGACACCTTGTGTTTAGGATCATCTCTGCAGGTTTCCTAGGTCTGAATCTGCGAGTAG
ATGAACCTGCAGCAAGCAGCGTTTATGGTGCTTCCTTCTCCCTCCTCTGTCTCAAACTGCGCAGGCAAGC
ACTATGCAAGCCCAGGCCCTCTGCTGAGCGGTACTAAACGGTCGGGTTTTCAATCACACTGAATTGGCAG
GATAAGAAAAATAGGTCAGATAAGTATGGGATGATAGTTGAAGGGAGGTGAAGAGGCTGCTTCTCTACAG
AGGTGAAATTCCAGATGAGTCAGTCTCTTGGGAAGTGTGTTTAGAAGGGTTCAGGACTTTGTGAGTTAGC
ATGACCCTAAAATTCTAGGGGATTTCTGGTGGGACAATGGGTGGTGAATTTTGAAGTTTTGGAGAGGGAA
GTGGAGCAGCCAGCAAGTAAGCTAGCCAGAGTTTTCTCAAGAGCCAGCTTTGCTCAGCACACTCTCCTGG
GCCCCAAGGAGTCCCACGGAATGGGGAAAGTGGGAACCCTGGAGTTCTTGGGAATCTTGGAGCCTAAAGA
GAAACCGAGGTGCAAATTCATTTCATGGTGACTGACCCTTGAGCTTAAACAGAAGCAGCAAATGAAAGAA
CCGGACAAATAAGGAAGGGCACAAGCCTACCCGACTCTATTTACAGTCTGTAACTTTCCACTCTTCCTGT
AGTCCCGAGGCCCCTGGGTCCTTCTAGCTTTTCTCTTTCCCATCCTTGGGGCCTTGTGTGATGATGGGTG
TGGGGCTGCCGATGGGAAAGTCGGGGGTTGTTAGGCTTTTCTGCCTGCTCCTGCTTAAACACAAGAAGGA
ATCCTGGATTTTGCCCTCTCCTTAGCTCTTAGTCTCTTTGGTAGGAGTTTTGTTCCAGAGGAGCTCTCCC
CCTTGGATTTGAACTTGCTCTTTTTGTTGTTGTTGTTCTTTCTCTTCTTTTTCTTACCTCCCACTAAAGG
GGTTCCAAATTATCCTGGTCTTTTTCTACCTTGTTGTGTTTCTATCTCGTCTTTACTTCCATCTGTTTGT
TTTTTTCTCCATCAGTGGGGGCCGAGTTGTTCCCCCAGCCTGCCAAATTTTGATCCTTCCCCTCTTTTGG
CCAAATCCTAGGGGGAAGAAATCCTAGTATGCCAAAAATATATGCTAAGCATAATTAAACTCCATGCGGG
TCCATAACAGCCAAGAAGCCTGCAGGAGAAAGCCAAGGGCAGTTCCCTCCGCAGAACACCCCATGCGTGC
TGAGAGGCGAGCTCCTTGAAGAAGGGGCTGTTCTTCCAGGAGGCCTTATTTTGAACTGCCTCAGGACCCC
ACTGGAGAGCACAGCATGCCTTACTACTGGGTCATCCTTGGTCTATGTGCTCTGTACTGGAGGCTCTGTT
CTGCCTCTTATCAGCCAGGTCAGGGGCACACATGGCTTAAGTGACAAAGCCAGAGGAGAAGACAACCCTG
ACAGCATCACGCTGCATCCCATTGCTAGCAGGATTGGCAACTCTTCAGACGGAGCTGCGCTTCCCTGCAG
TCTAGCACCTCTAGGGCCTCTCCAGACTGTGCCCTGGGAGCTCTGGGACTGAAAGGTTAAGAACATAAGG
CAGGATCAGATGACTCTCTCCAAGAGGGCAGGGGAATTTTCTCTCCATGGGCCACAGGGGACAGGGCTGG
GAGAAGAAATAGACTTGCACCTTATGTCATGTAAATAATTGATTTTCTAGTTCAAGAAGATAATATTGGT
AGTGTGGGAATTGGAGGTAGGAAGGGGAGGAAGTCTGAGTAAGCCAGTTGGCTTCTAAGCCAAAAGGATT
CCTCTTTGTTTATCTCTGAGACAGTCCAACCTTGAGAATAGCTTTAAAAGGGAAATTAATGCTGAGATGA
TAAAGTCCCCTTAAGCCAACAAACCCTCTGTAGCTATAGAATGAGTGCAGGTTTCTATTGGTGTGGACTC
AGAGCAATTTACAAGAGCTGTTCATGCAGCCATCCATTTGTGCAAAATAGGGTAAGAAGATTCAAGAGGA
TATTTATTACTTCCTCATACCACATGGCTTTTGATGATTCTGGATTCTAAACAACCCAGAATGGTCATTT
CAGGCACAACGATACTACATTCGTGTGTGTCTGCTTTTAAACTTGGCTGGGCTATCAGACCCTATTCTCG
GCTCAGGTTTTGAGAAGCCATCAGCAAATGTGTACGTGCATGCTGTAGCTGCAGCCTGCATCCCTTCGCC
TGCAGCCTACTTTGGGGAAATAAAGTGCCTTACTGACTGTAGCCATTACAGTATCCAATGTCTTTTGACA
GGTGCCTGTCCTTGAAAAACAAAGTTTCTATTTTTATTTTTAATTGGTTTAGTTCTTAACTGCTGGCCAA
CTCTTACATCCCCAGCAAATCATCGGGCCATTGGATTTTTTCCATTATGTTCATCACCCTTATATCATGT
ACCTCAGATCTCTCTCTCTCTCCTCTCTCTCAGTTATATAGTTTCTTGTCTTGGACTTTTTTTTTCTTTT
CTTTTTCTTTTTTTTTTTGCTTTAAAACAAGTGTGATGCCATATCAAGTCCATGTTATTCTCTCACAGTG
TACTCTATAAGAGGTGTGGGTGTCTGTTTGGTCAGGATGTTAGAAAGTGCTGATAAGTAGCATGATCAGT
GTATGCGAAAAGGTTTTTAGGAAGTATGGCAAAAATGTTGTATTGGCTATGATGGTGACATGATATAGTC
AGCTGCCTTTTAAGAGGTCTTATCTGTTCAGTGTTAAGTGATTTAAAAAAATAATAACCTGTTTTCTGAC
TAGTTTAAAGATGGATTTGAAAATGGTTTTGAATGCAATTAGGTTATGCTATTTGGACAATAAACTCACC
TTGACCTGCGGCCGCTTCGAGCAGACATGATAAGATACATTGATGAGTTTGGACAAACCACAACTAGAAT
GCAGTGAAAAAAATGCTTTATTTGTGAAATTTGTGATGCTATTGCTTTATTTGTAACCATTATAAGCTGC
AATAAACAAGTTAACAACAACAATTGCATTCATTTTATGTTTCAGGTTCAGGGGGAGGTGTGGGAGGTTT
TTTAAAGCAAGTAAAACCTCTACAAATGTGGTAAAATCGATAAGGATCCAGGTGGCACTTTTCGGGGAAA
TGTGCGCGGAACCCCTATTTGTTTATTTTTCTAAATACATTCAAATATGTATCCGCTCATGAGACAATAA
CCCTGATAAATGCTTCAATAATATTGAAAAAGGAAGAGTATGAGTATTCAACATTTCCGTGTCGCCCTTA
TTCCCTTTTTTGCGGCATTTTGCCTTCCTGTTTTTGCTCACCCAGAAACGCTGGTGAAAGTAAAAGATGC
TGAAGATCAGTTGGGTGCACGAGTGGGTTACATCGAACTGGATCTCAACAGCGGTAAGATCCTTGAGAGT
TTTCGCCCCGAAGAACGTTTTCCAATGATGAGCACTTTTAAAGTTCTGCTATGTGGCGCGGTATTATCCC
GTATTGACGCCGGGCAAGAGCAACTCGGTCGCCGCATACACTATTCTCAGAATGACTTGGTTGAGTACTC
ACCAGTCACAGAAAAGCATCTTACGGATGGCATGACAGTAAGAGAATTATGCAGTGCTGCCATAACCATG
AGTGATAACACTGCGGCCAACTTACTTCTGACAACGATCGGAGGACCGAAGGAGCTAACCGCTTTTTTGC
ACAACATGGGGGATCATGTAACTCGCCTTGATCGTTGGGAACCGGAGCTGAATGAAGCCATACCAAACGA
CGAGCGTGACACCACGATGCCTGTAGCAATGGCAACAACGTTGCGCAAACTATTAACTGGCGAACTACTT
ACTCTAGCTTCCCGGCAACAATTAATAGACTGGATGGAGGCGGATAAAGTTGCAGGACCACTTCTGCGCT
CGGCCCTTCCGGCTGGCTGGTTTATTGCTGATAAATCTGGAGCCGGTGAGCGTGGGTCTCGCGGTATCAT
TGCAGCACTGGGGCCAGATGGTAAGCCCTCCCGTATCGTAGTTATCTACACGACGGGGAGTCAGGCAACT
ATGGATGAACGAAATAGACAGATCGCTGAGATAGGTGCCTCACTGATTAAGCATTGGTAACTGTCAGACC
AAGTTTACTCATATATACTTTAGATTGATTTAAAACTTCATTTTTAATTTAAAAGGATCTAGGTGAAGAT
CCTTTTTGATAATCTCATGACCAAAATCCCTTAACGTGAGTTTTCGTTCCACTGAGCGTCAGACCCCGTA
GAAAAGATCAAAGGATCTTCTTGAGATCCTTTTTTTCTGCGCGTAATCTGCTGCTTGCAAACAAAAAAAC
CACCGCTACCAGCGGTGGTTTGTTTGCCGGATCAAGAGCTACCAACTCTTTTTCCGAAGGTAACTGGCTT
CAGCAGAGCGCAGATACCAAATACTGTTCTTCTAGTGTAGCCGTAGTTAGGCCACCACTTCAAGAACTCT
GTAGCACCGCCTACATACCTCGCTCTGCTAATCCTGTTACCAGTGGCTGCTGCCAGTGGCGATAAGTCGT
GTCTTACCGGGTTGGACTCAAGACGATAGTTACCGGATAAGGCGCAGCGGTCGGGCTGAACGGGGGGTTC
GTGCACACAGCCCAGCTTGGAGCGAACGACCTACACCGAACTGAGATACCTACAGCGTGAGCTATGAGAA
AGCGCCACGCTTCCCGAAGGGAGAAAGGCGGACAGGTATCCGGTAAGCGGCAGGGTCGGAACAGGAGAGC
GCACGAGGGAGCTTCCAGGGGGAAACGCCTGGTATCTTTATAGTCCTGTCGGGTTTCGCCACCTCTGACT
TGAGCGTCGATTTTTGTGATGCTCGTCAGGGGGGCGGAGCCTATGGAAAAACGCCAGCAACGCGGCCTTT
TTACGGTTCCTGGCCTTTTGCTGGCCTTTTGCTCACATGGCTCGAC
