>Addgene plasmid #21645 | pIS1 Cyclin D2 long UTR | addgene partial sequence | sequence record 27409 | 21645 with Rluc-F
GCCCCCCCGCGGCTATTAGTCAGAGTTTCCTAATACTGAATTTGTCAAAGTAAAAGGTCTTCATTTTTCG
CAAGAAGATGCACCTGATGAAATGGGAAAATATATCAAATCGTTCGTTGAGCGAGTTCTCAAAAATGAAC
AATAATTCTAGGAGCTCTATACCGGTCTCGATATCACTACTAGTGTTCTAGAGGATGCCAGTTGGGCCGA
AAGAGAGAGACGCGTCCATAATCTGGTCTCTTCTTCTTTCTGGTTGTTTTTGTTCTTTGTGTTTTAGGGT
GAAACTTAAAAAAAAAATTCTGCCCCCACCTAGATCATATTTAAAGATCTTTTAGAAGTGAGAGAAAAAG
GTCCTACGAAAACGGACTCATAAAAAGCATTTGGTGCCTATTTGAAGTACAGCATAAGGGAATCCCTTGT
ATATGCGAACAGTTATTGTTTGATTATGTAAAAGTAATAGTAAAATGCTTACAGGAAAACCTGCAGAGTA
GTTAGAGAATATGTATGCCTGCAATATGGGAACAAATTAGAGGAGACTTTTTTTTTTCATGTTATGAGCT
AGCACATACACCCCCTTGTAGTATAATTTCAAGGAACTGTGTACGCCATTTATGGCATGATTAGATTG
